Addgene plasmid #90549: BRCA1 A10.2 gRNA
Purpose: 3rd generation lentiviral gRNA plasmid targeting human BRCA1
Depositing lab: Iain Cheeseman. Depositing organization: Whitehead Institute for Biomedical Research. Publication: Large-Scale Analysis of CRISPR/Cas9 Cell-Cycle Knockouts Reveals the Diversity of p53-Dependent Responses to Cell-Cycle Defects. McKinley KL, Cheeseman IM. Dev Cell. 2017 Feb 27;40(4):405-420.e2. doi: 10.1016/j.devcel.2017.01.012. Epub 2017 Feb 16. PubMed 28216383.
Backbone
  Vector backbone: pLenti-sgRNA
  Backbone manufacturer: Eric Lander & David Sabatini labs (Addgene plasmid #71409)
  Backbone size w/o insert (bp): 9151
  Vector type: Lentiviral, CRISPR
  Selectable markers: Puromycin
Growth in bacteria
  Bacterial resistance: Ampicillin, 100 μg/mL
  Growth temperature: 37°C
  Growth strain: NEB Stable
  Copy number: Unknown
Gene/Insert
  Gene/Insert name: BRCA1 (Guide Designation A10.2) (alt name: pKMKO series)
  gRNA/shRNA sequence: CACCGTTTCTATCATCCAAAGTAT
  Species: H. sapiens (human)
  Promoter: U6
  Cloning method: Restriction Enzyme; 5′ cloning site BsmBI (destroyed during cloning); 3′ cloning site BsmBI (destroyed during cloning)
  Sequencing primers: 5′ hU6-F (5'-GAGGGCCTATTTCCCATGATT-3'); 3′ EF1a-R (5'-CACGGCGACTACTGCACTTA-3')
Terms and licenses: Academic/Nonprofit Terms; Industry Terms: Not Available to Industry
Depositor comments: Please note that gRNA target sequence listed is not strictly the 20nt spacer sequence, but also contains the 5' BsmBI overhang. For more information about knockout human cell lines generated using this plasmid, please see http://cellcycleknockouts.wi.mit.edu/ .
How to cite: BRCA1 A10.2 gRNA was a gift from Iain Cheeseman (Addgene plasmid # 90549 ; http://n2t.net/addgene:90549 ; RRID:Addgene_90549)
