[The description below was written by a language model from this plasmid's Addgene catalogue record and pLannotate feature annotations shown in this document.]
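Description:
BRCA1 A10.2 gRNA is a third-generation lentiviral CRISPR guide plasmid built on the pLenti-sgRNA backbone and designed to deliver a single guide RNA against human BRCA1. In bacteria it is maintained through a high-copy ColE1/pUC-type origin and selected with ampicillin via the bla (AmpR) gene. An f1 origin, an SV40 origin and remnants of lac/lacZα cloning-vector sequence are also annotated in the backbone.

The viral portion follows the standard self-inactivating layout. An RSV promoter drives a truncated HIV-1 5' LTR, which makes genomic RNA production Tat-independent. This is followed by the Ψ packaging signal with a gag fragment, the Rev response element for Rev-dependent nuclear export, a cPPT/CTS element, WPRE to enhance transcript expression, and a ΔU3 3' LTR with a downstream SV40 polyadenylation signal.

Between the LTRs sit two expression units. A human U6 RNA polymerase III promoter transcribes the BRCA1-targeting spacer, which is fused to the Streptococcus pyogenes sgRNA scaffold (annotated as a tracrRNA fragment). The spacer was inserted by BsmBI cloning, which destroyed both sites. An EF-1α core promoter drives puromycin N-acetyltransferase for selection of transduced mammalian cells. No Cas9 is annotated, so the nuclease must be supplied separately.

The plasmid belongs to a guide series used in a large-scale analysis of CRISPR/Cas9 cell-cycle gene knockouts in human cells. The sequenced record is 7,301 nt, which is shorter than the 9,151 bp listed for the empty backbone. The record does not explain the difference, although it may reflect a stuffer being replaced during cloning.
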