Features (pLannotate 1.2.2; 28 found; start..end, strand, type, name):
      1..26      +  rep_origin     RSF ori (fragment): Plasmids containing the RSF 1030 origin of replication can be propagated in E. coli cells that contain additional plasmids with compatible origins.
     28..120     +  CDS            lacI (fragment): lac repressor; lacI; The lac repressor binds to the lac operator to inhibit transcription in E. coli. This inhibition can be relieved by adding lactose or isopropyl-β-D-thiogalactopyranoside (IPTG).
    133..154     +  protein_bind   CAP binding site: CAP binding activates transcription in the presence of cAMP. E. coli catabolite activator protein
    169..199     +  promoter       lac promoter: promoter for the E. coli lac operon
    207..223     +  protein_bind   lac operator: The lac repressor binds to the lac operator to inhibit transcription in E. coli. This inhibition can be relieved by adding lactose or isopropyl-β-D-thiogalactopyranoside (IPTG). lac repressor encoded by lacI
    268..286     +  promoter       T3 promoter: promoter for bacteriophage T3 RNA polymerase
    314..540     +  promoter       RSV promoter: Rous sarcoma virus enhancer/promoter
    541..721     +  LTR            5' LTR (truncated): truncated 5' long terminal repeat (LTR) from HIV-1
    768..893     +  misc_feature   HIV-1 Ψ: packaging signal of human immunodeficiency virus type 1
    877..1240    +  CDS            HIV-1 gag (fragment): gag protein from human immunodeficiency virus 1; gag
   1386..1619    +  misc_feature   RRE: The Rev response element (RRE) of HIV-1 allows for Rev-dependent mRNA export from the nucleus to the cytoplasm.
   1996..2022    +  CDS            Rev (fragment): human immunodeficiency virus 1 (HIV-1) Rev protein; rev; enhances nuclear export of unspliced and incompletely spliced viral mRNAs
   2026..2266    +  promoter       U6 promoter: RNA polymerase III promoter for human U6 snRNA
   2313..2380    +  misc_RNA       tracrRNA (fragment): trans-activating CRISPR RNA for the Streptococcus pyogenes CRISPR/Cas9 system
   2429..2546    +  misc_feature   cPPT/CTS: central polypurine tract and central termination sequence of HIV-1
   2615..2826    +  promoter       EF-1α core promoter: core promoter for human elongation factor EF-1α
   2852..3451    +  CDS            PuroR (fragment): puromycin N-acetyltransferase; pac from Streptomyces; confers resistance to puromycin
   3467..4055    +  misc_feature   WPRE: woodchuck hepatitis virus posttranscriptional regulatory element
   4106..4125    +  misc_feature   cPPT/CTS (fragment): central polypurine tract and central termination sequence of HIV-1
   4127..4360    +  LTR            3' LTR (ΔU3): self-inactivating 3' long terminal repeat (LTR) from HIV-1
   4438..4559    +  polyA_signal   SV40 poly(A) signal: SV40 polyadenylation signal
   4599..4734    +  rep_origin     SV40 ori: SV40 origin of replication
   4755..4773    -  promoter       T7 promoter: promoter for bacteriophage T7 RNA polymerase
   4781..4936    +  CDS            lacZα (fragment): LacZα fragment of β-galactosidase; lacZ fragment
   4941..5369    +  rep_origin     f1 ori (sequence partly withheld): f1 bacteriophage origin of replication; arrow indicates direction of (+) strand synthesis
   5422..5526    +  promoter       AmpR promoter: bla
   5527..6387    +  CDS            AmpR: β-lactamase; bla; confers resistance to ampicillin, carbenicillin, and related antibiotics
   6558..7146    +  rep_origin     ori: high-copy-number ColE1/pMB1/pBR322/pUC origin of replication
>Addgene plasmid #90549 | BRCA1 A10.2 gRNA | addgene full sequence | sequence record 183435 | Addgene NGS Result
CGAGTCAGTGAGCGAGGAAGCGGAAGAGCGCCCAATACGCAAACCGCCTCTCCCCGCGCGTTGGCCGATT
CATTAATGCAGCTGGCACGACAGGTTTCCCGACTGGAAAGCGGGCAGTGAGCGCAACGCAATTAATGTGA
GTTAGCTCACTCATTAGGCACCCCAGGCTTTACACTTTATGCTTCCGGCTCGTATGTTGTGTGGAATTGT
GAGCGGATAACAATTTCACACAGGAAACAGCTATGACCATGATTACGCCAAGCGCGCAATTAACCCTCAC
TAAAGGGAACAAAAGCTGGAGCTGCAAGCTTAATGTAGTCTTATGCAATACTCTTGTAGTCTTGCAACAT
GGTAACGATGAGTTAGCAACATGCCTTACAAGGAGAGAAAAAGCACCGTGCATGCCGATTGGTGGAAGTA
AGGTGGTACGATCGTGCCTTATTAGGAAGGCAACAGACGGGTCTGACATGGATTGGACGAACCACTGAAT
TGCCGCATTGCAGAGATATTGTATTTAAGTGCCTAGCTCGATACATAAACGGGTCTCTCTGGTTAGACCA
GATCTGAGCCTGGGAGCTCTCTGGCTAACTAGGGAACCCACTGCTTAAGCCTCAATAAAGCTTGCCTTGA
GTGCTTCAAGTAGTGTGTGCCCGTCTGTTGTGTGACTCTGGTAACTAGAGATCCCTCAGACCCTTTTAGT
CAGTGTGGAAAATCTCTAGCAGTGGCGCCCGAACAGGGACTTGAAAGCGAAAGGGAAACCAGAGGAGCTC
TCTCGACGCAGGACTCGGCTTGCTGAAGCGCGCACGGCAAGAGGCGAGGGGCGGCGACTGGTGAGTACGC
CAAAAATTTTGACTAGCGGAGGCTAGAAGGAGAGAGATGGGTGCGAGAGCGTCAGTATTAAGCGGGGGAG
AATTAGATCGCGATGGGAAAAAATTCGGTTAAGGCCAGGGGGAAAGAAAAAATATAAATTAAAACATATA
GTATGGGCAAGCAGGGAGCTAGAACGATTCGCAGTTAATCCTGGCCTGTTAGAAACATCAGAAGGCTGTA
GACAAATACTGGGACAGCTACAACCATCCCTTCAGACAGGATCAGAAGAACTTAGATCATTATATAATAC
AGTAGCAACCCTCTATTGTGTGCATCAAAGGATAGAGATAAAAGACACCAAGGAAGCTTTAGACAAGATA
GAGGAAGAGCAAAACAAAAGTAAGACCACCGCACAGCAAGCGGCCGCTGATCTTCAGACCTGGAGGAGGA
GATATGAGGGACAATTGGAGAAGTGAATTATATAAATATAAAGTAGTAAAAATTGAACCATTAGGAGTAG
CACCCACCAAGGCAAAGAGAAGAGTGGTGCAGAGAGAAAAAAGAGCAGTGGGAATAGGAGCTTTGTTCCT
TGGGTTCTTGGGAGCAGCAGGAAGCACTATGGGCGCAGCGTCAATGACGCTGACGGTACAGGCCAGACAA
TTATTGTCTGGTATAGTGCAGCAGCAGAACAATTTGCTGAGGGCTATTGAGGCGCAACAGCATCTGTTGC
AACTCACAGTCTGGGGCATCAAGCAGCTCCAGGCAAGAATCCTGGCTGTGGAAAGATACCTAAAGGATCA
ACAGCTCCTGGGGATTTGGGGTTGCTCTGGAAAACTCATTTGCACCACTGCTGTGCCTTGGAATGCTAGT
TGGAGTAATAAATCTCTGGAACAGATTTGGAATCACACGACCTGGATGGAGTGGGACAGAGAAATTAACA
ATTACACAAGCTTAATACACTCCTTAATTGAAGAATCGCAAAACCAGCAAGAAAAGAATGAACAAGAATT
ATTGGAATTAGATAAATGGGCAAGTTTGTGGAATTGGTTTAACATAACAAATTGGCTGTGGTATATAAAA
TTATTCATAATGATAGTAGGAGGCTTGGTAGGTTTAAGAATAGTTTTTGCTGTACTTTCTATAGTGAATA
GAGTTAGGCAGGGATATTCACCATTATCGTTTCAGACCCACCTCCCAACCCCGAGGGGACCCAGAGAGGG
CCTATTTCCCATGATTCCTTCATATTTGCATATACGATACAAGGCTGTTAGAGAGATAATTAGAATTAAT
TTGACTGTAAACACAAAGATATTAGTACAAAATACGTGACGTAGAAAGTAATAATTTCTTGGGTAGTTTG
CAGTTTTAAAATTATGTTTTAAAATGGACTATCATATGCTTACCGTAACTTGAAAGTATTTCGATTTCTT
GGCTTTATATATCTTGTGGAAAGGACGAAACACCGTTTCTATCATCCAAAGTATGTTTAAGAGCTATGCT
GGAAACAGCATAGCAAGTTTAAATAAGGCTAGTCCGTTATCAACTTGAAAAAGTGGCACCGAGTCGGTGC
TTTTTTTGAATTCTAGATCTTGAGACAAATGGCAGTATTCATCCACAATTTTAAAAGAAAAGGGGGGATT
GGGGGGTACAGTGCAGGGGAAAGAATAGTAGACATAATAGCAACAGACATACAAACTAAAGAATTACAAA
AACAAATTACAAAAATTCAAAATTTTCGGGTTTATTACAGGGACAGCAGAGATCCACTTTGGCGCCGGCT
CGAGTGGCTCCGGTGCCCGTCAGTGGGCAGAGCGCACATCGCCCACAGTCCCCGAGAAGTTGGGGGGAGG
GGTCGGCAATTGAACCGGTGCCTAGAGAAGGTGGCGCGGGGTAAACTGGGAAAGTGATGTCGTGTACTGG
CTCCGCCTTTTTCCCGAGGGTGGGGGAGAACCGTATATAAGTGCAGTAGTCGCCGTGAACGTTCTTTTTC
GCAACGGGTTTGCCGCCAGAACACAGGTGTCGTGACGCGGGATCCGCCACCATGACCGAGTACAAGCCCA
CGGTGCGCCTCGCCACCCGCGACGACGTCCCCAGGGCCGTACGCACCCTCGCCGCCGCGTTCGCCGACTA
CCCCGCCACGCGCCACACCGTCGATCCGGACCGCCACATCGAGCGGGTCACCGAGCTGCAAGAACTCTTC
CTCACGCGCGTCGGGCTCGACATCGGCAAGGTGTGGGTCGCGGACGACGGCGCCGCGGTGGCGGTCTGGA
CCACGCCGGAGAGCGTCGAAGCGGGGGCGGTGTTCGCCGAGATCGGCCCGCGCATGGCCGAGTTGAGCGG
TTCCCGGCTGGCCGCGCAGCAACAGATGGAAGGCCTCCTGGCGCCGCACCGGCCCAAGGAGCCCGCGTGG
TTCCTGGCCACCGTCGGAGTCTCGCCCGACCACCAGGGCAAGGGTCTGGGCAGCGCCGTCGTGCTCCCCG
GAGTGGAGGCGGCCGAGCGCGCCGGGGTGCCCGCCTTCCTGGAGACCTCCGCGCCCCGCAACCTCCCCTT
CTACGAGCGGCTCGGCTTCACCGTCACCGCCGACGTCGAGGTGCCCGAAGGACCGCGCACCTGGTGCATG
ACCCGCAAGCCCGGTGCCTGAACGCGTTAAGTCGACAATCAACCTCTGGATTACAAAATTTGTGAAAGAT
TGACTGGTATTCTTAACTATGTTGCTCCTTTTACGCTATGTGGATACGCTGCTTTAATGCCTTTGTATCA
TGCTATTGCTTCCCGTATGGCTTTCATTTTCTCCTCCTTGTATAAATCCTGGTTGCTGTCTCTTTATGAG
GAGTTGTGGCCCGTTGTCAGGCAACGTGGCGTGGTGTGCACTGTGTTTGCTGACGCAACCCCCACTGGTT
GGGGCATTGCCACCACCTGTCAGCTCCTTTCCGGGACTTTCGCTTTCCCCCTCCCTATTGCCACGGCGGA
ACTCATCGCCGCCTGCCTTGCCCGCTGCTGGACAGGGGCTCGGCTGTTGGGCACTGACAATTCCGTGGTG
TTGTCGGGGAAATCATCGTCCTTTCCTTGGCTGCTCGCCTGTGTTGCCACCTGGATTCTGCGCGGGACGT
CCTTCTGCTACGTCCCTTCGGCCCTCAATCCAGCGGACCTTCCTTCCCGCGGCCTGCTGCCGGCTCTGCG
GCCTCTTCCGCGTCTTCGCCTTCGCCCTCAGACGAGTCGGATCTCCCTTTGGGCCGCCTCCCCGCGTCGA
CTTTAAGACCAATGACTTACAAGGCAGCTGTAGATCTTAGCCACTTTTTAAAAGAAAAGGGGGGACTGGA
AGGGCTAATTCACTCCCAACGAAGACAAGATCTGCTTTTTGCTTGTACTGGGTCTCTCTGGTTAGACCAG
ATCTGAGCCTGGGAGCTCTCTGGCTAACTAGGGAACCCACTGCTTAAGCCTCAATAAAGCTTGCCTTGAG
TGCTTCAAGTAGTGTGTGCCCGTCTGTTGTGTGACTCTGGTAACTAGAGATCCCTCAGACCCTTTTAGTC
AGTGTGGAAAATCTCTAGCAGTACGTATAGTAGTTCATGTCATCTTATTATTCAGTATTTATAACTTGCA
AAGAAATGAATATCAGAGAGTGAGAGGAACTTGTTTATTGCAGCTTATAATGGTTACAAATAAAGCAATA
GCATCACAAATTTCACAAATAAAGCATTTTTTTCACTGCATTCTAGTTGTGGTTTGTCCAAACTCATCAA
TGTATCTTATCATGTCTGGCTCTAGCTATCCCGCCCCTAACTCCGCCCATCCCGCCCCTAACTCCGCCCA
GTTCCGCCCATTCTCCGCCCCATGGCTGACTAATTTTTTTTATTTATGCAGAGGCCGAGGCCGCCTCGGC
CTCTGAGCTATTCCAGAAGTAGTGAGGAGGCTTTTTTGGAGGCCTAGGGACGTACCCAATTCGCCCTATA
GTGAGTCGTATTACGCGCGCTCACTGGCCGTCGTTTTACAACGTCGTGACTGGGAAAACCCTGGCGTTAC
CCAACTTAATCGCCTTGCAGCACATCCCCCTTTCGCCAGCTGGCGTAATAGCGAAGAGGCCCGCACCGAT
CGCCCTTCCCAACAGTTGCGCAGCCTGAATGGCGAATGGG
[124 nt withheld, positions 4941-5064]
C
[91 nt withheld, positions 5066-5156]
A
[49 nt withheld, positions 5158-5206]
CCTTTGACGTTGGAGTCCACGTTCTTT
[37 nt withheld, positions 5234-5270]
ACCCTATCTCGGTCTATTCTTTTGATTTATAAGGGATTTTGCCGATTTCGGCCTATTGGTTAAAAAATGA
GCTGATTTAACAAAAATTTAACGCGAATTTTAACAAAATATTAACGCTTACAATTTAGGTGGCACTTTTC
GGGGAAATGTGCGCGGAACCCCTATTTGTTTATTTTTCTAAATACATTCAAATATGTATCCGCTCATGAG
ACAATAACCCTGATAAATGCTTCAATAATATTGAAAAAGGAAGAGTATGAGTATTCAACATTTCCGTGTC
GCCCTTATTCCCTTTTTTGCGGCATTTTGCCTTCCTGTTTTTGCTCACCCAGAAACGCTGGTGAAAGTAA
AAGATGCTGAAGATCAGTTGGGTGCACGAGTGGGTTACATCGAACTGGATCTCAACAGCGGTAAGATCCT
TGAGAGTTTTCGCCCCGAAGAACGTTTTCCAATGATGAGCACTTTTAAAGTTCTGCTATGTGGCGCGGTA
TTATCCCGTATTGACGCCGGGCAAGAGCAACTCGGTCGCCGCATACACTATTCTCAGAATGACTTGGTTG
AGTACTCACCAGTCACAGAAAAGCATCTTACGGATGGCATGACAGTAAGAGAATTATGCAGTGCTGCCAT
AACCATGAGTGATAACACTGCGGCCAACTTACTTCTGACAACGATCGGAGGACCGAAGGAGCTAACCGCT
TTTTTGCACAACATGGGGGATCATGTAACTCGCCTTGATCGTTGGGAACCGGAGCTGAATGAAGCCATAC
CAAACGACGAGCGTGACACCACGATGCCTGTAGCAATGGCAACAACGTTGCGCAAACTATTAACTGGCGA
ACTACTTACTCTAGCTTCCCGGCAACAATTAATAGACTGGATGGAGGCGGATAAAGTTGCAGGACCACTT
CTGCGCTCGGCCCTTCCGGCTGGCTGGTTTATTGCTGATAAATCTGGAGCCGGTGAGCGTGGGTCTCGCG
GTATCATTGCAGCACTGGGGCCAGATGGTAAGCCCTCCCGTATCGTAGTTATCTACACGACGGGGAGTCA
GGCAACTATGGATGAACGAAATAGACAGATCGCTGAGATAGGTGCCTCACTGATTAAGCATTGGTAACTG
TCAGACCAAGTTTACTCATATATACTTTAGATTGATTTAAAACTTCATTTTTAATTTAAAAGGATCTAGG
TGAAGATCCTTTTTGATAATCTCATGACCAAAATCCCTTAACGTGAGTTTTCGTTCCACTGAGCGTCAGA
CCCCGTAGAAAAGATCAAAGGATCTTCTTGAGATCCTTTTTTTCTGCGCGTAATCTGCTGCTTGCAAACA
AAAAAACCACCGCTACCAGCGGTGGTTTGTTTGCCGGATCAAGAGCTACCAACTCTTTTTCCGAAGGTAA
CTGGCTTCAGCAGAGCGCAGATACCAAATACTGTTCTTCTAGTGTAGCCGTAGTTAGGCCACCACTTCAA
GAACTCTGTAGCACCGCCTACATACCTCGCTCTGCTAATCCTGTTACCAGTGGCTGCTGCCAGTGGCGAT
AAGTCGTGTCTTACCGGGTTGGACTCAAGACGATAGTTACCGGATAAGGCGCAGCGGTCGGGCTGAACGG
GGGGTTCGTGCACACAGCCCAGCTTGGAGCGAACGACCTACACCGAACTGAGATACCTACAGCGTGAGCT
ATGAGAAAGCGCCACGCTTCCCGAAGGGAGAAAGGCGGACAGGTATCCGGTAAGCGGCAGGGTCGGAACA
GGAGAGCGCACGAGGGAGCTTCCAGGGGGAAACGCCTGGTATCTTTATAGTCCTGTCGGGTTTCGCCACC
TCTGACTTGAGCGTCGATTTTTGTGATGCTCGTCAGGGGGGCGGAGCCTATGGAAAAACGCCAGCAACGC
GGCCTTTTTACGGTTCCTGGCCTTTTGCTGGCCTTTTGCTCACATGTTCTTTCCTGCGTTATCCCCTGAT
TCTGTGGATAACCGTATTACCGCCTTTGAGTGAGCTGATACCGCTCGCCGCAGCCGAACGACCGAGCGCA
G
